>Addgene plasmid #81501 | pDONR223_KIF2B_p.R504Q | addgene full sequence | sequence record 168616 | Addgene NGS Result
CTTTCCTGCGTTATCCCCTGATTCTGTGGATAACCGTATTACCGCCTTTGAGTGAGCTGATACCGCTCGC
CGCAGCCGAACGACCGAGCGCAGCGAGTCAGTGAGCGAGGAAGCGGAAGAGCGCCCAATACGCAAACCGC
CTCTCCCCGCGCGTTGGCCGATTCATTAATGCAGCTGGCACGACAGGTTTCCCGACTGGAAAGCGGGCAG
TGAGCGCAACGCAATTAATACGCGTACCGCTAGCCAGGAAGAGTTTGTAGAAACGCAAAAAGGCCATCCG
TCAGGATGGCCTTCTGCTTAGTTTGATGCCTGGCAGTTTATGGCGGGCGTCCTGCCCGCCACCCTCCGGG
CCGTTGCTTCACAACGTTCAAATCCGCTCCCGGCGGATTTGTCCTACTCAGGAGAGCGTTCACCGACAAA
CAACAGATAAAACGAAAGGCCCAGTCTTCCGACTGAGCCTTTCGTTTTATTTGATGCCTGGCAGTTCCCT
ACTCTCGCGTTAACGCTAGCATGGATGTTTTCCCAGTCACGACGTTGTAAAACGACGGCCAGTCTTAAGC
TCGGGCCCCAAATAATGATTTTATTTTGACTGATAGTGACCTGTTCGTTGCAACAAATTGATGAGCAATG
CTTTTTTATAATGCCAACTTTGTACAAAAAAGTTGGCATGGCCAGCCAGTTCTGCCTCCCTGAATCCCCA
TGTCTCTCGCCCCTGAAACCCTTGAAGCCACATTTCGGAGACATCCAAGAGGGCATCTACGTGGCGATCC
AGCGCAGTGACAAGCGGATCCACCTCGCTGTGGTCACGGAGATCAACAGAGAAAACTATTGGGTCACGGT
AGAGTGGGTGGAGAAAGCAGTCAAAAAAGGCAAGAAGATTGACCTGGAGACCATACTCCTGCTGAATCCA
GCTCTGGACTCTGCTGAACACCCCATGCCGCCCCCGCCCTTATCCCCCTTGGCTCTGGCGCCCTCTTCGG
CCATCAGGGACCAGCGTACCGCCACGAAATGGGTTGCGATGATCCCCCAGAAAAACCAAACAGCCTCAGG
GGACAGCCTGGATGTGAGGGTCCCCAGCAAACCTTGTCTGATGAAGCAGAAAAAGTCTCCCTGCCTCTGG
GAAATCCAGAAACTGCAGGAGCAGCGGGAAAAGCGCAGGCGGCTGCAGCAGGAGATCCGAGCTAGACGCG
CCCTCGATGTCAATACCAGAAACCCCAACTACGAAATCATGCACATGATCGAAGAGTATCGCAGGCACCT
GGACAGCAGCAAGATCTCAGTCCTGGAGCCCCCGCAAGAACATCGCATCTGCGTCTGCGTGAGGAAGCGG
CCTCTCAACCAGCGAGAGACAACCTTGAAGGACCTGGATATCATCACCGTCCCCTCGGACAATGTGGTTA
TGGTGCATGAGTCCAAGCAAAAGGTGGACCTCACTCGCTACCTGCAGAACCAGACCTTCTGCTTCGACCA
TGCCTTCGATGACAAAGCCTCCAACGAGTTGGTGTACCAGTTCACCGCCCAGCCACTGGTGGAGTCCATC
TTCCGCAAGGGCATGGCCACCTGCTTTGCCTATGGGCAGACGGGAAGTGGGAAGACGTACACCATGGGTG
GAGACTTTTCAGGAACGGCCCAAGATTGTTCTAAGGGCATTTATGCTTTGGTGGCACAGGATGTCTTTCT
CCTGCTCAGAAACTCCACATATGAGAAGCTGGACCTCAAAGTCTATGGGACATTTTTTGAGATTTATGGG
GGCAAGGTGTATGATTTGTTGAACTGGAAGAAGAAGCTGCAAGTCCTTGAGGATGGCAATCAGCAAATCC
AAGTGGTCGGGCTGCAGGAGAAAGAGGTGTGTTGTGTGGAGGAAGTGCTGAACCTGGTGGAAATAGGGAA
TAGCTGTCGGACTTCCAGGCAAACATCTGTCAACGCTCACTCATCCAGGAGCCATGCAGTGTTCCAGATC
ATCCTGAAGTCAGGAGGGATAATGCATGGCAAGTTTTCCCTCGTTGATTTAGCTGGGAATGAAAGAGGAG
CAGATACAACCAAGGCCAGCCGGAAAAGGCAGCTGGAAGGGGCAGAGATTAACAAGAGTCTTCTAGCCCT
CAAAGAATGTATTCTGGCTTTGGGTCAGAACAAGCCTCACACCCCATTCAGAGCCAGCAAACTCACACTG
GTGCTCCAGGACTCCTTTATAGGCCAGAACTCCTCCACTTGCATGATTGCTACCATCTCTCCGGGGATGA
CCTCTTGTGAAAACACTCTCAACACTTTAAGATATGCAAACAGAGTAAAAAAATTAAATGTAGATGTAAG
GCCCTACCATCGTGGCCACTATCCGATTGGACATGAGGCACCAAGGATGTTAAAAAGTCACATCGGAAAT
TCAGAAATGTCCCTTCAGAGGGATGAATTTATTAAAATACCTTATGTACAGAGTGAGGAGCAGAAAGAGA
TTGAAGAGGTTGAAACATTACCCACTCTGTTAGGGAAGGATACCACAATTTCAGGGAAGGGATCTAGCCA
ATGGTTGGAAAACATCCAGGAGAGAGCTGGTGGAGTACACCATGATATTGATTTTTGCATTGCCCGGTCT
TTGTCCATTTTGGAGCAGAAAATTGATGCTCTGACCGAGATCCAAAAGAAACTGAAATTATTACTAGCTG
ACCTCCACGTGAAGAGCAAGGTAGAGTGATTGCCAACTTTCTTGTACAAAGTTGGCATTATAAGAAAGCA
TTGCTTATCAATTTGTTGCAACGAACAGGTCACTATCAGTCAAAATAAAATCATTATTTGCCATCCAGCT
GATATCCCCTATAGTGAGTCGTATTACATGGTCATAGCTGTTTCCTGGCAGCTCTGGCCCGTGTCTCAAA
ATCTCTGATGTTACATTGCACAAGATAAAAATATATCATCATGCCTCCTCTAGACCAGCCAGGACAGAAA
TGCCTCGACTTCGCTGCTACCCAAGGTTGCCGGGTGACGCACACCGTGGAAACGGATGAAGGCACGAACC
CAGTGGACATAAGCCTGTTCGGTTCGTAAGCTGTAATGCAAGTAGCGTATGCGCTCACGCAACTGGTCCA
GAACCTTGACCGAACGCAGCGGTGGTAACGGCGCAGTGGCGGTTTTCATGGCTTGTTATGACTGTTTTTT
TGGGGTACAGTCTATGCCTCGGGCATCCAAGCAGCAAGCGCGTTACGCCGTGGGTCGATGTTTGATGTTA
TGGAGCAGCAACGATGTTACGCAGCAGGGCAGTCGCCCTAAAACAAAGTTAAACATTATGAGGGAAGCGG
TGATCGCCGAAGTATCGACTCAACTATCAGAGGTAGTTTGCGTCATCGAGCGCCATCTCGAACCGACGTT
GCTGGCCGTACATTTGTACGGCTCCGCAGTGGATGGCGGCCTGAAGCCACACAGTGATATTGATTTGCTG
GTTACGGTGACCGTAAGGCTTGATGAAACAACGCGGCGAGCTTTGATCAACGACCTTTTGGAAACTTCGG
CTTCCCCTGGAGAGAGCGAGATTCTCCGCGCTGTAGAAGTCACCATTGTTGTGCACGACGACATCATTCC
GTGGCGTTATCCAGCTAAGCGCGAACTGCAATTTGGAGAATGGCAGCGCAATGACATTCTTGCAGGTATC
TTCGAGCCAGCCACGATCGACATTGATCTGGCTATCTTGCTGACAAAAGCAAGAGAACATAGCGTTGCCT
TGGTAGGTCCAGCGGCGGAGGAACTCTTTGATCCGGTTCCTGAACAGGATCTATTTGAGGCGCTAAATGA
AACCTTAACGCTATGGAACTCGCCGCCCGACTGGGCTGGCGATGAGCGAAATGTAGTGCTTACGTTGTCC
CGCATTTGGTACAGCGCAGTAACCGGCAAAATCGCGCCGAAGGATGTCGCTGCCGACTGGGCAATGGAGC
GCCTGCCGGCCCAGTATCAGCCCGTCATACTTGAAGCTAGACAGGCTTATCTTGGACAAGAAGAAGATCG
CTTGGCCTCGCGCGCAGATCAGTTGGAAGAATTTGTCCACTACGTGAAAGGCGAGATCACCAAGGTAGTC
GGCAAATAACCCTCGAGCCACCCATGACCAAAATCCCTTAACGTGAGTTACGCGTCGTTCCACTGAGCGT
CAGACCCCGTAGAAAAGATCAAAGGATCTTCTTGAGATCCTTTTTTTCTGCGCGTAATCTGCTGCTTGCA
AACAAAAAAACCACCGCTACCAGCGGTGGTTTGTTTGCCGGATCAAGAGCTACCAACTCTTTTTCCGAAG
GTAACTGGCTTCAGCAGAGCGCAGATACCAAATACTGTTCTTCTAGTGTAGCCGTAGTTAGGCCACCACT
TCAAGAACTCTGTAGCACCGCCTACATACCTCGCTCTGCTAATCCTGTTACCAGTGGCTGCTGCCAGTGG
CGATAAGTCGTGTCTTACCGGGTTGGACTCAAGACGATAGTTACCGGATAAGGCGCAGCGGTCGGGCTGA
ACGGGGGGTTCGTGCACACAGCCCAGCTTGGAGCGAACGACCTACACCGAACTGAGATACCTACAGCGTG
AGCTATGAGAAAGCGCCACGCTTCCCGAAGGGAGAAAGGCGGACAGGTATCCGGTAAGCGGCAGGGTCGG
AACAGGAGAGCGCACGAGGGAGCTTCCAGGGGGAAACGCCTGGTATCTTTATAGTCCTGTCGGGTTTCGC
CACCTCTGACTTGAGCGTCGATTTTTGTGATGCTCGTCAGGGGGGCGGAGCCTATGGAAAAACGCCAGCA
ACGCGGCCTTTTTACGGTTCCTGGCCTTTTGCTGGCCTTTTGCTCACATGTT
Features (pLannotate 1.2.2; 12 found; start..end, strand, type, name):
    121..213     +  CDS            lacI (fragment): lac repressor; lacI; The lac repressor binds to the lac operator to inhibit transcription in E. coli. This inhibition can be relieved by adding lactose or isopropyl-β-D-thiogalactopyranoside (IPTG).
    268..295     -  terminator     rrnB T2 terminator: transcription terminator T2 from the E. coli rrnB gene
    427..470     +  terminator     rrnB T1 terminator: Escherichia coli rrnB; transcription terminator T1 from the E. coli rrnB gene
    517..553     -  CDS            lacZα (fragment): LacZα fragment of β-galactosidase; lacZ fragment
    570..665     +  protein_bind   attL3: mutant version of attL; recombination site for the Gateway® LR reaction LR Clonase™
    668..2686    +  CDS            KIF2B: KIF2B_HUMAN - Experimental evidence at protein level: Swiss-Prot protein existence level 1. Plus end-directed microtubule-dependent motor required for spindle assembly and chromosome movement. Has microtubule depolymerization activity (PubMed:17538014). Plays a role in chromosome congression (PubMed:23891108). From Homo sapiens (Human).
   2694..2789    -  protein_bind   attL3: mutant version of attL; recombination site for the Gateway® LR reaction LR Clonase™
   2808..2826    -  promoter       T7 promoter: promoter for bacteriophage T7 RNA polymerase
   3016..3039    +  promoter       Pc promoter (fragment): intI1 (promoter lies within the coding sequence); class 1 integron promoter
   3215..3271    +  CDS            GmR (fragment): gentamycin acetyltransferase; aacC1; confers resistance to gentamycin
   3278..4069    +  CDS            SmR: aminoglycoside adenylyltransferase (Murphy, 1985); aadA; confers resistance to spectinomycin and streptomycin
   4162..4750    +  rep_origin     ori: high-copy-number ColE1/pMB1/pBR322/pUC origin of replication
