[The description below was written by a language model from this plasmid's Addgene catalogue record and pLannotate feature annotations shown in this document.]
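Description:
pDONR223_KIF2B_p.R504Q is a Gateway entry clone built on the Invitrogen pDONR223 backbone, carrying a mutant allele of the human kinesin gene KIF2B. It belongs to the Target Accelerator Plasmid Collection, a set of cancer-associated variant ORFs assembled for systematic functional testing. The sequenced plasmid is about 4.8 kb. It replicates in E. coli from a high-copy ColE1/pUC-type origin and is selected with spectinomycin through the aadA (SmR) aminoglycoside adenylyltransferase gene. That gene lies downstream of a class 1 integron Pc promoter fragment and a short remnant of a gentamicin resistance gene.

The KIF2B coding sequence (roughly 2 kb) encodes a microtubule-depolymerising, plus end-directed motor involved in spindle assembly and chromosome congression. Although the name highlights R504Q, the record lists three substitutions relative to the reference: P417S, R437G and R504Q. The ORF is flanked by two attL recombination sites in opposite orientations. The automated annotation labels both as attL3, whereas a Gateway entry clone would normally carry a distinct attL1/attL2 pair, so these labels are probably imprecise. The sites allow LR Clonase-mediated transfer of the ORF into any compatible destination vector.

The clone is in the "closed" configuration, with a stop codon directly after the insert, so it suits native or N-terminally tagged expression but not C-terminal fusions. No promoter drives the insert in this plasmid. The rrnB T1 and T2 terminators upstream insulate the cassette from read-through transcription, a T7 promoter sits beyond the downstream att site, and small lacI and lacZα fragments are backbone remnants. The plasmid therefore serves as a shuttle for moving the variant into expression vectors, not as an expression construct.
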