Addgene plasmid #81501: pDONR223_KIF2B_p.R504Q
Purpose: Gateway Donor vector containing KIF2B , part of the Target Accelerator Plasmid Collection.
Depositing lab: Jesse Boehm & William Hahn & David Root. Depositing organization: Broad Institute. Publication: Systematic Functional Interrogation of Rare Cancer Variants Identifies Oncogenic Alleles. Kim E, Ilic N, Shrestha Y, Zou L, Kamburov A, Zhu C, Yang X, Lubonja R, Tran N, Nguyen C, Lawrence MS, Piccioni F, Bagul M, Doench JG, Chouinard CR, Wu X, Hogstrom L, Natoli T, Tamayo P, Horn H, Corsello SM, Lage K, Root DE, Subramanian A, Golub TR, Getz G, Boehm JS, Hahn WC. Cancer Discov. 2016 Jul;6(7):714-26. doi: 10.1158/2159-8290.CD-16-0160. Epub 2016 May 4. PubMed 27147599.
Backbone
  Vector backbone: pDONR223
  Backbone manufacturer: Invitrogen
  Backbone size w/o insert (bp): 2790
  Vector type: Gateway Entry vector
Growth in bacteria
  Bacterial resistance: Spectinomycin, 50 μg/mL
  Growth temperature: 37°C
  Growth strain: DH5alpha
  Copy number: High Copy
Gene/Insert
  Gene/Insert name: KIF2B (alt name: NM_032559.4)
  Species: H. sapiens (human)
  Mutation: P417S; R437G; R504Q
  Entrez Gene: KIF2B
  Promoter: None
  Cloning method: Gateway Cloning
  Sequencing primers: 5′ M13pUC-fwd; 3′ M13-Rev
Terms and licenses: Academic/Nonprofit Terms; Industry Terms: Not Available to Industry
Depositor comments: Closed state: stop codon immediately follows insert
How to cite: pDONR223_KIF2B_p.R504Q was a gift from Jesse Boehm & William Hahn & David Root (Addgene plasmid # 81501 ; http://n2t.net/addgene:81501 ; RRID:Addgene_81501)
