>Addgene plasmid #81501 | pDONR223_KIF2B_p.R504Q | depositor partial sequence | sequence record 154820 | Insert sequence
ATGGCCAGCCAGTTCTGCCTCCCTGAATCCCCATGTCTCTCGCCCCTGAAACCCTTGAAGCCACATTTCG
GAGACATCCAAGAGGGCATCTACGTGGCGATCCAGCGCAGTGACAAGCGGATCCACCTCGCTGTGGTCAC
GGAGATCAACAGAGAAAACTATTGGGTCACGGTAGAGTGGGTGGAGAAAGCAGTCAAAAAAGGCAAGAAG
ATTGACCTGGAGACCATACTCCTGCTGAATCCAGCTCTGGACTCTGCTGAACACCCCATGCCGCCCCCGC
CCTTATCCCCCTTGGCTCTGGCGCCCTCTTCGGCCATCAGGGACCAGCGTACCGCCACGAAATGGGTTGC
GATGATCCCCCAGAAAAACCAAACAGCCTCAGGGGACAGCCTGGATGTGAGGGTCCCCAGCAAACCTTGT
CTGATGAAGCAGAAAAAGTCTCCCTGCCTCTGGGAAATCCAGAAACTGCAGGAGCAGCGGGAAAAGCGCA
GGCGGCTGCAGCAGGAGATCCGAGCTAGACGCGCCCTCGATGTCAATACCAGAAACCCCAACTACGAAAT
CATGCACATGATCGAAGAGTATCGCAGGCACCTGGACAGCAGCAAGATCTCAGTCCTGGAGCCCCCGCAA
GAACATCGCATCTGCGTCTGCGTGAGGAAGCGGCCTCTCAACCAGCGAGAGACAACCTTGAAGGACCTGG
ATATCATCACCGTCCCCTCGGACAATGTGGTTATGGTGCATGAGTCCAAGCAAAAGGTGGACCTCACTCG
CTACCTGCAGAACCAGACCTTCTGCTTCGACCATGCCTTCGATGACAAAGCCTCCAACGAGTTGGTGTAC
CAGTTCACCGCCCAGCCACTGGTGGAGTCCATCTTCCGCAAGGGCATGGCCACCTGCTTTGCCTATGGGC
AGACGGGAAGTGGGAAGACGTACACCATGGGTGGAGACTTTTCAGGAACGGCCCAAGATTGTTCTAAGGG
CATTTATGCTTTGGTGGCACAGGATGTCTTTCTCCTGCTCAGAAACTCCACATATGAGAAGCTGGACCTC
AAAGTCTATGGGACATTTTTTGAGATTTATGGGGGCAAGGTGTATGATTTGTTGAACTGGAAGAAGAAGC
TGCAAGTCCTTGAGGATGGCAATCAGCAAATCCAAGTGGTCGGGCTGCAGGAGAAAGAGGTGTGTTGTGT
GGAGGAAGTGCTGAACCTGGTGGAAATAGGGAATAGCTGTCGGACTTCCAGGCAAACATCTGTCAACGCT
CACTCATCCAGGAGCCATGCAGTGTTCCAGATCATCCTGAAGTCAGGAGGGATAATGCATGGCAAGTTTT
CCCTCGTTGATTTAGCTGGGAATGAAAGAGGAGCAGATACAACCAAGGCCAGCCGGAAAAGGCAGCTGGA
AGGGGCAGAGATTAACAAGAGTCTTCTAGCCCTCAAAGAATGTATTCTGGCTTTGGGTCAGAACAAGCCT
CACACCCCATTCAGAGCCAGCAAACTCACACTGGTGCTCCAGGACTCCTTTATAGGCCAGAACTCCTCCA
CTTGCATGATTGCTACCATCTCTCCGGGGATGACCTCTTGTGAAAACACTCTCAACACTTTAAGATATGC
AAACAGAGTAAAAAAATTAAATGTAGATGTAAGGCCCTACCATCGTGGCCACTATCCGATTGGACATGAG
GCACCAAGGATGTTAAAAAGTCACATCGGAAATTCAGAAATGTCCCTTCAGAGGGATGAATTTATTAAAA
TACCTTATGTACAGAGTGAGGAGCAGAAAGAGATTGAAGAGGTTGAAACATTACCCACTCTGTTAGGGAA
GGATACCACAATTTCAGGGAAGGGATCTAGCCAATGGTTGGAAAACATCCAGGAGAGAGCTGGTGGAGTA
CACCATGATATTGATTTTTGCATTGCCCGGTCTTTGTCCATTTTGGAGCAGAAAATTGATGCTCTGACCG
AGATCCAAAAGAAACTGAAATTATTACTAGCTGACCTCCACGTGAAGAGCAAGGTAGAG
