>Addgene plasmid #81501 | pDONR223_KIF2B_p.R504Q | addgene partial sequence | sequence record 156502 | M13-F20 5'-TGTAAAACGACGGCCAGT-3'
TTCGTTGCAACAAATTGATGAGCAATGCTTTTTTATAATGCCAACTTTGTACAAAAAAGTTGGCATGGCC
AGCCAGTTCTGCCTCCCTGAATCCCCATGTCTCTCGCCCCTGAAACCCTTGAAGCCACATTTCGGAGACA
TCCAAGAGGGCATCTACGTGGCGATCCAGCGCAGTGACAAGCGGATCCACCTCGCTGTGGTCACGGAGAT
CAACAGAGAAAACTATTGGGTCACGGTAGAGTGGGTGGAGAAAGCAGTCAAAAAAGGCAAGAAGATTGAC
CTGGAGACCATACTCCTGCTGAATCCAGCTCTGGACTCTGCTGAACACCCCATGCCGCCCCCGCCCTTAT
CCCCCTTGGCTCTGGCGCCCTCTTCGGCCATCAGGGACCAGCGTACCGCCACGAAATGGGTTGCGATGAT
CCCCCAGAAAAACCAAACAGCCTCAGGGGACAGCCTGGATGTGAGGGTCCCCAGCAAACCTTGTCTGATG
AAGCAGAAAAAGTCTCCCTGCCTCTGGGAAATCCAGAAACTGCAGGAGCAGCGGGAAAAGCGCAGGCGGC
TGCAGCAGGAGATCCGAGCTAGACGCGCCCTCGATGTCAATACCAGAAACCCCAACTACGAAATCATGCA
CATGATCGAAGAGTATCGCAGGCACCTGGACAGCAGCAAGATCTCAGTCCTGGAGCCCCCGCAAGAACAT
CGCATCTGCGTCTGCGTGAGGAAGCGGCCTCTCAACCAGCGAGAGACAACCTTGAAGGACCTGGATATCA
TCACCGTCCCCTCGGACAATGTGGTTATGGTGCATGAGTCCAAGCAAAAGGTGGACCTCACTCGCTACCT
GCAGAACCAGACCTTCTGCTTCGACCATGCCTTCGATGACAAAGCCTCCAACGAGTTGGTGTACCAGTTC
ACCGCCCAGCCACTGGTGGAGTCCATCTTCCGCAAGGGCATGGCCACCTGCTTTGCCTATGGGCAGACGG
GAAGTGGGAAGACGTACACCATGGGTGGAGACTTTTCAGGAACGGCCCAAGATTGTTCTAAGGGCATTTA
TGC
